Addgene plasmid #192076: pLKO-Tet-ON-shCtrl (neo)
Purpose: Lentivirus for Dox-inducible expression of a non-targeting control shRNA
Depositing lab: Roland Friedel. Depositing organization: Icahn School of Medicine at Mount Sinai.
Backbone
  Vector backbone: Tet-pLKO-neo (Addgene #21916)
  Backbone manufacturer: Deposited by Dmitri Wiederschain
  Backbone size w/o insert (bp): 9084
  Total vector size (bp): 9142
  Vector type: Lentiviral
  Selectable markers: Neomycin (select with G418)
Growth in bacteria
  Bacterial resistance: Ampicillin, 100 μg/mL
  Growth temperature: 37°C
  Growth strain: NEB Stable
  Copy number: High Copy
Gene/Insert
  Gene/Insert name: non-targeting randomized sequence
  gRNA/shRNA sequence: ATCTCGCTTGGGCGAGAGTAAG
  Species: Synthetic; non-targeting
  Promoter: H1 / Tet-responsive element
  Cloning method: Restriction Enzyme; 5′ cloning site AgeI (destroyed during cloning); 3′ cloning site EcoRI (destroyed during cloning)
  Sequencing primers: 5′ pLKO-sh-seq: ggcagggatattcaccattatcgtttcaga
Terms and licenses: Academic/Nonprofit Terms; Industry Terms: Not Available to Industry
How to cite: pLKO-Tet-ON-shCtrl (neo) was a gift from Roland Friedel (Addgene plasmid # 192076 ; http://n2t.net/addgene:192076 ; RRID:Addgene_192076)
