[The description below was written by a language model from this plasmid's Addgene catalogue record and pLannotate feature annotations shown in this document.]
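Description:
pLKO-Tet-ON-shCtrl (neo) is a 9,142 bp lentiviral transfer plasmid built on the Tet-pLKO-neo backbone. It delivers a doxycycline-inducible, non-targeting control shRNA from a single vector. The viral cassette has a third-generation layout. An RSV promoter drives a truncated HIV-1 5' LTR, followed by the Ψ packaging signal with a gag fragment, the Rev response element, a cPPT/CTS element, and a self-inactivating ΔU3 3' LTR, with an SV40 poly(A) signal downstream. In bacteria the plasmid is maintained at high copy through a ColE1/pUC-type origin and selected with ampicillin (AmpR). An f1 ori, an SV40 ori and leftover lac and phage-promoter fragments from the cloning backbone are also annotated.

The payload has two parts. The first is an H1-2O2 promoter, a human H1 RNA polymerase III promoter variant carrying tet operator sites, which drives the hairpin. The hairpin is a synthetic randomized sequence with no intended target, cloned between AgeI and EcoRI sites that were both destroyed in the process. It is not separately annotated in the feature table. The second is a human PGK promoter, followed by a rabbit β-globin intron, which expresses TetR and then neomycin phosphotransferase through an EMCV IRES. One transcript therefore supplies both the repressor and G418 resistance for selecting transduced mammalian cells. Without doxycycline, TetR binds the operators and blocks shRNA transcription. Adding doxycycline releases TetR and turns the hairpin on. The construct serves as the matched negative control for inducible knockdown experiments that use gene-specific shRNAs in the same backbone.
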