Features (pLannotate 1.2.2; 30 found; start..end, strand, type, name):
    516..1088    +  intron         β-globin intron: intron from rabbit β-globin gene
   1143..1161    +  promoter       T7 promoter: promoter for bacteriophage T7 RNA polymerase
   1172..1792    +  CDS            tetR: TETR2_ECOLX - Experimental evidence at protein level: Swiss-Prot protein existence level 1. TetR is the repressor of the tetracycline resistance element; its N-terminal region forms a helix-turn-helix structure and binds DNA. Binding of tetracycline to TetR reduces the repressor affinity for the tetracycline resistance gene (tetA) promoter operator sites. From Escherichia coli.
   1938..2400    +  misc_feature   IRES: internal ribosome entry site (IRES) of the encephalomyocarditis virus (EMCV)
   2407..3198    +  CDS            neo: KKA2_KLEPN - Also known as kan, nptII. Experimental evidence at protein level: Swiss-Prot protein existence level 1. Resistance to kanamycin, neomycin, paromomycin, ribostamycin, butirosin and gentamicin B. From Klebsiella pneumoniae.
   3230..3329    -  protein_bind   attL2: mutant version of attL; recombination site for the Gateway® LR reaction LR Clonase™
   3388..3471    +  CDS            nef (fragment): NEF_HV1Z2 - Experimental evidence at protein level: Swiss-Prot protein existence level 1. Extracellular Nef protein targets CD4(+) T-lymphocytes for apoptosis by interacting with CXCR4 surface receptors. From Human immunodeficiency virus type 1 group M subtype D (isolate Z2/CDC-Z34) (HIV-1).
   3473..3706    +  LTR            3' LTR (ΔU3): self-inactivating 3' long terminal repeat (LTR) from HIV-1
   3778..3899    +  polyA_signal   SV40 poly(A) signal: SV40 polyadenylation signal
   3939..4074    +  rep_origin     SV40 ori: SV40 origin of replication
   4095..4113    -  promoter       T7 promoter: promoter for bacteriophage T7 RNA polymerase
   4121..4276    +  CDS            lacZα (fragment): LacZα fragment of β-galactosidase; lacZ fragment
   4281..4709    +  rep_origin     f1 ori (sequence partly withheld): f1 bacteriophage origin of replication; arrow indicates direction of (+) strand synthesis
   4762..4866    +  promoter       AmpR promoter: bla
   4867..5727    +  CDS            AmpR: β-lactamase; bla; confers resistance to ampicillin, carbenicillin, and related antibiotics
   5898..6486    +  rep_origin     ori: high-copy-number ColE1/pMB1/pBR322/pUC origin of replication
   6669..6761    +  CDS            lacI (fragment): lac repressor; lacI; The lac repressor binds to the lac operator to inhibit transcription in E. coli. This inhibition can be relieved by adding lactose or isopropyl-β-D-thiogalactopyranoside (IPTG).
   6774..6795    +  protein_bind   CAP binding site: CAP binding activates transcription in the presence of cAMP. E. coli catabolite activator protein
   6810..6840    +  promoter       lac promoter: promoter for the E. coli lac operon
   6848..6864    +  protein_bind   lac operator: The lac repressor binds to the lac operator to inhibit transcription in E. coli. This inhibition can be relieved by adding lactose or isopropyl-β-D-thiogalactopyranoside (IPTG). lac repressor encoded by lacI
   6909..6927    +  promoter       T3 promoter: promoter for bacteriophage T3 RNA polymerase
   6955..7181    +  promoter       RSV promoter: Rous sarcoma virus enhancer/promoter
   7182..7362    +  LTR            5' LTR (truncated): truncated 5' long terminal repeat (LTR) from HIV-1
   7409..7534    +  misc_feature   HIV-1 Ψ: packaging signal of human immunodeficiency virus type 1
   7518..7881    +  CDS            HIV-1 gag (fragment): gag protein from human immunodeficiency virus 1; gag
   8027..8260    +  misc_feature   RRE: The Rev response element (RRE) of HIV-1 allows for Rev-dependent mRNA export from the nucleus to the cytoplasm.
   8637..8737    +  CDS            Rev (fragment): human immunodeficiency virus 1 (HIV-1) Rev protein; rev; enhances nuclear export of unspliced and incompletely spliced viral mRNAs
   8778..8872    +  promoter       H1-2O2 promoter: doxycycline-inducible variant of the human H1 RNA promoter (Henriksen et al., 2007)
   8973..9090    +  misc_feature   cPPT/CTS: central polypurine tract and central termination sequence of HIV-1
   9139..507     +  promoter       hPGK promoter (across the origin): human phosphoglycerate kinase 1 promoter
>Addgene plasmid #192076 | pLKO-Tet-ON-shCtrl (neo) | addgene full sequence | sequence record 379241 | Addgene NGS Result
TTGGGGTTGCGCCTTTTCCAAGGCAGCCCTGGGTTTGCGCAGGGACGCGGCTGCTCTGGGCGTGGTTCCG
GGAAACGCAGCGGCGCCGACCCTGGGTCTCGCACATTCTTCACGTCCGTTCGCAGCGTCACCCGGATCTT
CGCCGCTACCCTTGTGGGCCCCCCGGCGACGCTTCCTGCTCCGCCCCTAAGTCGGGAAGGTTCCTTGCGG
TTCGCGGCGTGCCGGACGTGACAAACGGAAGCCGCACGTCTCACTAGTACCCTCGCAGACGGACAGCGCC
AGGGAGCAATGGCAGCGCGCCGACCGCGATGGGCTGTGGCCAATAGCGGCTGCTCAGCAGGGCGCGCCGA
GAGCAGCGGCCGGGAAGGGGCGGTGCGGGAGGCGGGGTGTGGGGCGGTAGTGTGGGCCCTGTTCCTGCCC
GCGCGGTGTTCCGCATTCTGCAAGCCTCCGGAGCGCACGTCGGCAGTCGGCTCCCTCGTTGACCGAATCA
CCGACCTCTCTCCCCAGGGGGATCTGTGAGTTTGGGGACCCTTGATTGTTCTTTCTTTTTCGCTATTGTA
AAATTCATGTTATATGGAGGGGGCAAAGTTTTCAGGGTGTTGTTTAGAATGGGAAGATGTCCCTTGTATC
ACCATGGACCCTCATGATAATTTTGTTTCTTTCACTTTCTACTCTGTTGACAACCATTGTCTCCTCTTAT
TTTCTTTTCATTTTCTGTAACTTTTTCGTTAAACTTTAGCTTGCATTTGTAACGAATTTTTAAATTCACT
TTTGTTTATTTGTCAGATTGTAAGTACTTTCTCTAATCACTTTTTTTTCAAGGCAATCAGGGTATATTAT
ATTGTACTTCAGCACAGTTTTAGAGAACAATTGTTATAATTAAATGATAAGGTAGAATATTTCTGCATAT
AAATTCTGGCTGGCGTGGAAATATTCTTATTGGTAGAAACAACTACATCCTGGTCATCATCCTGCCTTTC
TCTTTATGGTTACAATGATATACACTGTTTGAGATGAGGATAAAATACTCTGAGTCCAAACCGGGCCCCT
CTGCTAACCATGTTCATGCCTTCTTCTTTTTCCTACAGCTCCTGGGCAACGTGCTGGTTATTGTGCTGTC
TCATCATTTTGGCAAAGAATTGTAATACGACTCACTATAGGGCGAATTGATATGTCTAGATTAGATAAAA
GTAAAGTGATTAACAGCGCATTAGAGCTGCTTAATGAGGTCGGAATCGAAGGTTTAACAACCCGTAAACT
CGCCCAGAAGCTAGGTGTAGAGCAGCCTACATTGTATTGGCATGTAAAAAATAAGCGGGCTTTGCTCGAC
GCCTTAGCCATTGAGATGTTAGATAGGCACCATACTCACTTTTGCCCTTTAGAAGGGGAAAGCTGGCAAG
ATTTTTTACGTAATAACGCTAAAAGTTTTAGATGTGCTTTACTAAGTCATCGCGATGGAGCAAAAGTACA
TTTAGGTACACGGCCTACAGAAAAACAGTATGAAACTCTCGAAAATCAATTAGCCTTTTTATGCCAACAA
GGTTTTTCACTAGAGAATGCATTATATGCACTCAGCGCTGTGGGGCATTTTACTTTAGGTTGCGTATTGG
AAGATCAAGAGCATCAAGTCGCTAAAGAAGAAAGGGAAACACCTACTACTGATAGTATGCCGCCATTATT
ACGACAAGCTATCGAATTATTTGATCACCAAGGTGCAGAGCCAGCCTTCTTATTCGGCCTTGAATTGATC
ATATGCGGATTAGAAAAACAACTTAAATGTGAAAGTGGGTCCGCGTACAGCGGCTCCCGGGAGTTCTAGG
GATCTGCCCCTCTCCCTCCCCCCCCCCTAACGTTACTGGCCGAAGCCGCTTGGAATAAGGCCGGTGTGCG
TTTGTCTATATGTTATTTTCCACCATATTGCCGTCTTTTGGCAATGTGAGGGCCCGGAAACCTGGCCCTG
TCTTCTTGACGAGCATTCCTAGGGGTCTTTCCCCTCTCGCCAAAGGAATGCAAGGTCTGTTGAATGTCGT
GAAGGAAGCAGTTCCTCTGGAAGCTTCTTGAAGACAAACAACGTCTGTAGCGACCCTTTGCAGGCAGCGG
AACCCCCCACCTGGCGACAGGTGCCTCTGCGGCCAAAAGCCACGTGTATAAGATACACCTGCAAAGGCGG
CACAACCCCAGTGCCACGTTGTGAGTTGGATAGTTGTGGAAAGAGTCAAATGGCTCTCCTCAAGCGTATT
CAACAAGGGGCTGAAGGATGCCCAGAAGGTACCCCATTGTATGGGATCTGATCTGGGGCCTCGGTGCACA
TGCTTTACATGTGTTTAGTCGAGGTTAAAAAAACGTCTAGGCCCCCCGAACCACGGGGACGTGGTTTTCC
TTTGAAAAACACGATGATAAGGATCCATGATTGAACAAGATGGATTGCACGCAGGTTCTCCGGCCGCTTG
GGTGGAGAGGCTATTCGGCTATGACTGGGCACAACAGACAATCGGCTGCTCTGATGCCGCCGTGTTCCGG
CTGTCAGCGCAGGGGCGCCCGGTTCTTTTTGTCAAGACCGACCTGTCCGGTGCCCTGAATGAACTGCAGG
ACGAGGCAGCGCGGCTATCGTGGCTGGCCACGACGGGCGTTCCTTGCGCAGCTGTGCTCGACGTTGTCAC
TGAAGCGGGAAGGGACTGGCTGCTATTGGGCGAAGTGCCGGGGCAGGATCTCCTGTCATCTCACCTTGCT
CCTGCCGAGAAAGTATCCATCATGGCTGATGCAATGCGGCGGCTGCATACGCTTGATCCGGCTACCTGCC
CATTCGACCACCAAGCGAAACATCGCATCGAGCGAGCACGTACTCGGATGGAAGCCGGTCTTGTCGATCA
GGATGATCTGGACGAAGAGCATCAGGGGCTCGCGCCAGCCGAACTGTTCGCCAGGCTCAAGGCGCGCATG
CCCGACGGCGAGGATCTCGTCGTGACCCATGGCGATGCCTGCTTGCCGAATATCATGGTGGAAAATGGCC
GCTTTTCTGGATTCATCGACTGTGGCCGGCTGGGTGTGGCGGACCGCTATCAGGACATAGCGTTGGCTAC
CCGTGATATTGCTGAAGAGCTTGGCGGCGAATGGGCTGACCGCTTCCTCGTGCTTTACGGTATCGCCGCT
CCCGATTCGCAGCGCATCGCCTTCTATCGCCTTCTTGACGAGTTCTTCTGAGGTACCTTTTTTAAGGGTG
GGCGCGCCGACCCAGCTTTCTTGTACAAAGTTGGCATTATAAGAAAGCATTGCTTATCAATTTGTTGCAA
CGAACAGGTCACTATCAGTCAAAATAAAATCATTATTTGCCATCCAGCTGATATCCGCCCGCCCCACGAC
CCGCAGCGCCCGACCGAAAGGAGCGCACGACCCCATGCATCGGTACCTTTAAGACCAATGACTTACAAGG
CAGCTGTAGATCTTAGCCACTTTTTAAAAGAAAAGGGGGGACTGGAAGGGCTAATTCACTCCCAACGAAG
ACAAGATCTGCTTTTTGCTTGTACTGGGTCTCTCTGGTTAGACCAGATCTGAGCCTGGGAGCTCTCTGGC
TAACTAGGGAACCCACTGCTTAAGCCTCAATAAAGCTTGCCTTGAGTGCTTCAAGTAGTGTGTGCCCGTC
TGTTGTGTGACTCTGGTAACTAGAGATCCCTCAGACCCTTTTAGTCAGTGTGGAAAATCTCTAGCAGTAG
TAGTTCATGTCATCTTATTATTCAGTATTTATAACTTGCAAAGAAATGAATATCAGAGAGTGAGAGGAAC
TTGTTTATTGCAGCTTATAATGGTTACAAATAAAGCAATAGCATCACAAATTTCACAAATAAAGCATTTT
TTTCACTGCATTCTAGTTGTGGTTTGTCCAAACTCATCAATGTATCTTATCATGTCTGGCTCTAGCTATC
CCGCCCCTAACTCCGCCCATCCCGCCCCTAACTCCGCCCAGTTCCGCCCATTCTCCGCCCCATGGCTGAC
TAATTTTTTTTATTTATGCAGAGGCCGAGGCCGCCTCGGCCTCTGAGCTATTCCAGAAGTAGTGAGGAGG
CTTTTTTGGAGGCCTAGGGACGTACCCAATTCGCCCTATAGTGAGTCGTATTACGCGCGCTCACTGGCCG
TCGTTTTACAACGTCGTGACTGGGAAAACCCTGGCGTTACCCAACTTAATCGCCTTGCAGCACATCCCCC
TTTCGCCAGCTGGCGTAATAGCGAAGAGGCCCGCACCGATCGCCCTTCCCAACAGTTGCGCAGCCTGAAT
GGCGAATGGG
[124 nt withheld, positions 4281-4404]
C
[91 nt withheld, positions 4406-4496]
A
[49 nt withheld, positions 4498-4546]
CCTTTGACGTTGGAGTCCACGTTCTTT
[37 nt withheld, positions 4574-4610]
ACCCTATCTCGGTCTATTCTTTTGATTTATAAGGGATTTTGCCGATTTCGGCCTATTGGTTAAAAAATGA
GCTGATTTAACAAAAATTTAACGCGAATTTTAACAAAATATTAACGCTTACAATTTAGGTGGCACTTTTC
GGGGAAATGTGCGCGGAACCCCTATTTGTTTATTTTTCTAAATACATTCAAATATGTATCCGCTCATGAG
ACAATAACCCTGATAAATGCTTCAATAATATTGAAAAAGGAAGAGTATGAGTATTCAACATTTCCGTGTC
GCCCTTATTCCCTTTTTTGCGGCATTTTGCCTTCCTGTTTTTGCTCACCCAGAAACGCTGGTGAAAGTAA
AAGATGCTGAAGATCAGTTGGGTGCACGAGTGGGTTACATCGAACTGGATCTCAACAGCGGTAAGATCCT
TGAGAGTTTTCGCCCCGAAGAACGTTTTCCAATGATGAGCACTTTTAAAGTTCTGCTATGTGGCGCGGTA
TTATCCCGTATTGACGCCGGGCAAGAGCAACTCGGTCGCCGCATACACTATTCTCAGAATGACTTGGTTG
AGTACTCACCAGTCACAGAAAAGCATCTTACGGATGGCATGACAGTAAGAGAATTATGCAGTGCTGCCAT
AACCATGAGTGATAACACTGCGGCCAACTTACTTCTGACAACGATCGGAGGACCGAAGGAGCTAACCGCT
TTTTTGCACAACATGGGGGATCATGTAACTCGCCTTGATCGTTGGGAACCGGAGCTGAATGAAGCCATAC
CAAACGACGAGCGTGACACCACGATGCCTGTAGCAATGGCAACAACGTTGCGCAAACTATTAACTGGCGA
ACTACTTACTCTAGCTTCCCGGCAACAATTAATAGACTGGATGGAGGCGGATAAAGTTGCAGGACCACTT
CTGCGCTCGGCCCTTCCGGCTGGCTGGTTTATTGCTGATAAATCTGGAGCCGGTGAGCGTGGGTCTCGCG
GTATCATTGCAGCACTGGGGCCAGATGGTAAGCCCTCCCGTATCGTAGTTATCTACACGACGGGGAGTCA
GGCAACTATGGATGAACGAAATAGACAGATCGCTGAGATAGGTGCCTCACTGATTAAGCATTGGTAACTG
TCAGACCAAGTTTACTCATATATACTTTAGATTGATTTAAAACTTCATTTTTAATTTAAAAGGATCTAGG
TGAAGATCCTTTTTGATAATCTCATGACCAAAATCCCTTAACGTGAGTTTTCGTTCCACTGAGCGTCAGA
CCCCGTAGAAAAGATCAAAGGATCTTCTTGAGATCCTTTTTTTCTGCGCGTAATCTGCTGCTTGCAAACA
AAAAAACCACCGCTACCAGCGGTGGTTTGTTTGCCGGATCAAGAGCTACCAACTCTTTTTCCGAAGGTAA
CTGGCTTCAGCAGAGCGCAGATACCAAATACTGTTCTTCTAGTGTAGCCGTAGTTAGGCCACCACTTCAA
GAACTCTGTAGCACCGCCTACATACCTCGCTCTGCTAATCCTGTTACCAGTGGCTGCTGCCAGTGGCGAT
AAGTCGTGTCTTACCGGGTTGGACTCAAGACGATAGTTACCGGATAAGGCGCAGCGGTCGGGCTGAACGG
GGGGTTCGTGCACACAGCCCAGCTTGGAGCGAACGACCTACACCGAACTGAGATACCTACAGCGTGAGCT
ATGAGAAAGCGCCACGCTTCCCGAAGGGAGAAAGGCGGACAGGTATCCGGTAAGCGGCAGGGTCGGAACA
GGAGAGCGCACGAGGGAGCTTCCAGGGGGAAACGCCTGGTATCTTTATAGTCCTGTCGGGTTTCGCCACC
TCTGACTTGAGCGTCGATTTTTGTGATGCTCGTCAGGGGGGCGGAGCCTATGGAAAAACGCCAGCAACGC
GGCCTTTTTACGGTTCCTGGCCTTTTGCTGGCCTTTTGCTCACATGTTCTTTCCTGCGTTATCCCCTGAT
TCTGTGGATAACCGTATTACCGCCTTTGAGTGAGCTGATACCGCTCGCCGCAGCCGAACGACCGAGCGCA
GCGAGTCAGTGAGCGAGGAAGCGGAAGAGCGCCCAATACGCAAACCGCCTCTCCCCGCGCGTTGGCCGAT
TCATTAATGCAGCTGGCACGACAGGTTTCCCGACTGGAAAGCGGGCAGTGAGCGCAACGCAATTAATGTG
AGTTAGCTCACTCATTAGGCACCCCAGGCTTTACACTTTATGCTTCCGGCTCGTATGTTGTGTGGAATTG
TGAGCGGATAACAATTTCACACAGGAAACAGCTATGACCATGATTACGCCAAGCGCGCAATTAACCCTCA
CTAAAGGGAACAAAAGCTGGAGCTGCAAGCTTAATGTAGTCTTATGCAATACTCTTGTAGTCTTGCAACA
TGGTAACGATGAGTTAGCAACATGCCTTACAAGGAGAGAAAAAGCACCGTGCATGCCGATTGGTGGAAGT
AAGGTGGTACGATCGTGCCTTATTAGGAAGGCAACAGACGGGTCTGACATGGATTGGACGAACCACTGAA
TTGCCGCATTGCAGAGATATTGTATTTAAGTGCCTAGCTCGATACATAAACGGGTCTCTCTGGTTAGACC
AGATCTGAGCCTGGGAGCTCTCTGGCTAACTAGGGAACCCACTGCTTAAGCCTCAATAAAGCTTGCCTTG
AGTGCTTCAAGTAGTGTGTGCCCGTCTGTTGTGTGACTCTGGTAACTAGAGATCCCTCAGACCCTTTTAG
TCAGTGTGGAAAATCTCTAGCAGTGGCGCCCGAACAGGGACTTGAAAGCGAAAGGGAAACCAGAGGAGCT
CTCTCGACGCAGGACTCGGCTTGCTGAAGCGCGCACGGCAAGAGGCGAGGGGCGGCGACTGGTGAGTACG
CCAAAAATTTTGACTAGCGGAGGCTAGAAGGAGAGAGATGGGTGCGAGAGCGTCAGTATTAAGCGGGGGA
GAATTAGATCGCGATGGGAAAAAATTCGGTTAAGGCCAGGGGGAAAGAAAAAATATAAATTAAAACATAT
AGTATGGGCAAGCAGGGAGCTAGAACGATTCGCAGTTAATCCTGGCCTGTTAGAAACATCAGAAGGCTGT
AGACAAATACTGGGACAGCTACAACCATCCCTTCAGACAGGATCAGAAGAACTTAGATCATTATATAATA
CAGTAGCAACCCTCTATTGTGTGCATCAAAGGATAGAGATAAAAGACACCAAGGAAGCTTTAGACAAGAT
AGAGGAAGAGCAAAACAAAAGTAAGACCACCGCACAGCAAGCGGCCGCTGATCTTCAGACCTGGAGGAGG
AGATATGAGGGACAATTGGAGAAGTGAATTATATAAATATAAAGTAGTAAAAATTGAACCATTAGGAGTA
GCACCCACCAAGGCAAAGAGAAGAGTGGTGCAGAGAGAAAAAAGAGCAGTGGGAATAGGAGCTTTGTTCC
TTGGGTTCTTGGGAGCAGCAGGAAGCACTATGGGCGCAGCGTCAATGACGCTGACGGTACAGGCCAGACA
ATTATTGTCTGGTATAGTGCAGCAGCAGAACAATTTGCTGAGGGCTATTGAGGCGCAACAGCATCTGTTG
CAACTCACAGTCTGGGGCATCAAGCAGCTCCAGGCAAGAATCCTGGCTGTGGAAAGATACCTAAAGGATC
AACAGCTCCTGGGGATTTGGGGTTGCTCTGGAAAACTCATTTGCACCACTGCTGTGCCTTGGAATGCTAG
TTGGAGTAATAAATCTCTGGAACAGATTTGGAATCACACGACCTGGATGGAGTGGGACAGAGAAATTAAC
AATTACACAAGCTTAATACACTCCTTAATTGAAGAATCGCAAAACCAGCAAGAAAAGAATGAACAAGAAT
TATTGGAATTAGATAAATGGGCAAGTTTGTGGAATTGGTTTAACATAACAAATTGGCTGTGGTATATAAA
ATTATTCATAATGATAGTAGGAGGCTTGGTAGGTTTAAGAATAGTTTTTGCTGTACTTTCTATAGTGAAT
AGAGTTAGGCAGGGATATTCACCATTATCGTTTCAGACCCACCTCCCAACCCCGAGGGGACCCGACAGGC
CCGAAGGAATAGAAGAAGAAGGTGGAGAGAGAGACAGAGACAGATCCATTCGATTAGTGAACGGATCTCG
ACGGTATCGATCACGAGACTAGCCTCGAGCGGCCGCAATATTTGCATGTCGCTATGTGTTCTGGGAAATC
ACCATAAACGTGAAATCCCTATCAGTGATAGAGACTTATAAGTTCCCTATCAGTGATAGAGACACCGGAT
CTCGCTTGGGCGAGAGTAAGCTCGAGCTTACTCTCGCCCAAGCGAGATTTTTAATTCTCGACCTCGAGAC
AAATGGCAGTATTCATCCACAATTTTAAAAGAAAAGGGGGGATTGGGGGGTACAGTGCAGGGGAAAGAAT
AGTAGACATAATAGCAACAGACATACAAACTAAAGAATTACAAAAACAAATTACAAAAATTCAAAATTTT
CGGGTTTATTACAGGGACAGCAGAGATCCACTTTGGCCGCGGCTCGAGGGGG
